>Addgene plasmid #167479 | CMV-mEGFP(A206K)-paCaMKII(C450A)-ShadowG | addgene full sequence | sequence record 329030 | Addgene NGS Result
TTAATAGTAATCAATTACGGGGTCATTAGTTCATAGCCCATATATGGAGTTCCGCGTTACATAACTTACG
GTAAATGGCCCGCCTGGCTGACCGCCCAACGACCCCCGCCCATTGACGTCAATAATGACGTATGTTCCCA
TAGTAACGCCAATAGGGACTTTCCATTGACGTCAATGGGTGGAGTATTTACGGTAAACTGCCCACTTGGC
AGTACATCAAGTGTATCATATGCCAAGTACGCCCCCTATTGACGTCAATGACGGTAAATGGCCCGCCTGG
CATTATGCCCAGTACATGACCTTATGGGACTTTCCTACTTGGCAGTACATCTACGTATTAGTCATCGCTA
TTACCATGGTGATGCGGTTTTGGCAGTACATCAATGGGCGTGGATAGCGGTTTGACTCACGGGGATTTCC
AAGTCTCCACCCCATTGACGTCAATGGGAGTTTGTTTTGGCACCAAAATCAACGGGACTTTCCAAAATGT
CGTAACAACTCCGCCCCATTGACGCAAATGGGCGGTAGGCGTGTACGGTGGGAGGTCTATATAAGCAGAG
CTGGTTTAGTGAACCGTCAGATCCGCTAGCGCTACCGGTCGCCACCATGGTGAGCAAGGGCGAGGAGCTG
TTCACCGGGGTGGTGCCCATCCTGGTCGAGCTGGACGGCGACGTAAACGGCCACAAGTTCAGCGTGTCCG
GCGAGGGCGAGGGCGATGCCACCTACGGCAAGCTGACCCTGAAGTTCATCTGCACCACCGGCAAGCTGCC
CGTGCCCTGGCCCACCCTCGTGACCACCCTGACCTACGGCGTGCAGTGCTTCAGCCGCTACCCCGACCAC
ATGAAGCAGCACGACTTCTTCAAGTCCGCCATGCCCGAAGGCTACGTCCAGGAGCGCACCATCTTCTTCA
AGGACGACGGCAACTACAAGACCCGCGCCGAGGTGAAGTTCGAGGGCGACACCCTGGTGAACCGCATCGA
GCTGAAGGGCATCGACTTCAAGGAGGACGGCAACATCCTGGGGCACAAGCTGGAGTACAACTACAACAGC
CACAACGTCTATATCATGGCCGACAAGCAGAAGAACGGCATCAAGGTGAACTTCAAGATCCGCCACAACA
TCGAGGACGGCAGCGTGCAGCTCGCCGACCACTACCAGCAGAACACCCCCATCGGCGACGGCCCCGTGCT
GCTGCCCGACAACCACTACCTGAGCACCCAGTCCAAGCTGAGCAAAGACCCCAACGAGAAGCGCGATCAC
ATGGTCCTGCTGGAGTTCGTGACCGCCGCCGGGATCACTCTCGGCATGGACGAGCTGTACAAGTCCGGAC
TCAGATCTCGAGCTATGGCTACCATCACCTGCACCCGATTCACGGAAGAGTACCAGCTCTTCGAGGAACT
GGGAAAGGGAGCCTTCTCCGTGGTGCGCAGGTGTGTGAAGGTGCTGGCTGGCCAGGAGTATGCTGCCAAG
ATTATCAACACCAAGAAGCTCTCAGCCAGAGATCACCAGAAGTTGGAACGCGAGGCCCGCATCTGCCGCT
TGTTGAAGCACCCCAATATCGTCCGACTCCATGACAGCATCTCCGAGGAGGGGCACCACTACCTTATCTT
CGATCTGGTCACTGGTGGGGAGCTGTTCGAAGACATTGTGGCCCGGGAGTATTACAGTGAGGCTGATGCC
AGCCACTGTATCCAGCAGATCCTGGAGGCTGTGCTACACTGTCACCAGATGGGGGTGGTGCATCGCGACC
TGAAGCCTGAGAATCTGTTGCTGGCTTCGAAGCTCAAGGGTGCTGCGGTGAAGCTGGCAGACTTTGGCCT
GGCCATAGAGGTTGAGGGAGAGCAGCAGGCATGGTTTGGGTTCGCAGGGACACCTGGATACCTCTCCCCA
GAAGTGCTGCGGAAGGACCCATACGGGAAGCCTGTGGACCTGTGGGCCTGTGGCGTCATCCTGTATATCT
TGCTGGTTGGGTATCCCCCATTCTGGGATGAGGACCAGCACCGCCTGTACCAGCAGATCAAAGCTGGTGC
CTACGATTTCCCATCACCAGAATGGGACACCGTCACCCCGGAAGCCAAGGATCTGATCAATAAGATGCTG
ACCATCAACCCGTCCAAACGCATCACGGCCGCTGAGGCTCTCAAGCACCCCTGGATCTCGCACCGCTCCA
AGCTTCTCGAACGCATTGAAAAAAACTTTGTGATTACCGATCCGCGCCTGCCGGATAACCCGATTATTTT
TGCGAGCGATAGCTTTCTGCAGCTGACCGAATATAGCCGCGAAGAAATTCTGGGCCGCAACGCCCGCTTT
CTGCAGGGCCCGGAAACCGATCGCGCGACCGTGCGCAAAATTCGCGATGCGATTGATAACCAGACCGAAG
TGACCGTGCAGCTGATTAACTATACCAAAAGCGGCAAAAAATTTTGGAACCTGTTTCATCTGCAGCCGAT
GCGCGATCAGAAAGGCGATGTGCAGTATTTTATTGGCGTGCAGCTGGATGGCACCGAACATGTGCGCGAT
GCGGCGGAACGCGAAGGCGTGATGCTGATTAAAAAAACCGCGGAAAACATTGATGAAGCGGCGAAAGAGC
TCGAATTCGCCAAGTGCATGCACAGACAGGAGACCGTGGACTGCCTGAAGAAGTTCAATGCCAGGAGGAA
ACTGAAGGGAGCCATCCTCACCACTATGCTGGCCACCAGGAACTTCTCCGTGCGCAAACAGGAAATTATC
AAAGTGACAGAGCAGCTGATCGAAGCCATAAGCAATGGAGACTTTGAATCCTACACGAAGATGTGCGACC
CTGGAATGACAGCCTTTGAACCGGAGGCCCTGGGGAACCTGGTCGAGGGCCTGGACCTTCATCGATTCTA
TTTTGAAAACCTGTGGTCCCGGAACAGCAAGCCCGTGCACACCACCATCCTGAACCCTCACGTCCACCTG
ATGGGTGACGAGTCAGCCTGCATCACCTACATCCGCACCACTCAGTACCTGGATGCGGGTGGCATCCCCC
GCACGGCCCAGTCAGAGGAGACCCGTGTCTGGCACCGCAGGGATGGAAAATGGCAGATCGTCCACTTCCA
CAGATCAGGGGCGCCCTCCGTCCTGCCCCATGGATCCAACCAGCAGATATTCCTGCGGGACATAGAACAG
GTGCCACAGCAGATGGTGAGCAAGGGCGAGGAGCTGTTCACCGGGGTGGTGCCCATCCTGGTCGAGCTGG
ACGGCGACGTAAACGGCCACAAGTTCAGCGTGTCCGGCGAGGGCGAGGGCGATGCCACCTACGGCAAGCT
GACCCTGAAGCTCATCTGCACCACCGGCAAGCTGCCCGTGCCCTGGCCCACCCTCGTGACCACCTTCGGC
TACGGCCTGATGTGCTTCGCGCGCTATCCAGACCACATGAAGCAGCACGACTTCTTCAAGTCCGCCATGC
CCGAAGGCTACGTCCAGGAGCGCACCATCTTCTTCAAGGACGACGGCAACTACAAGACCCGCGCCGAGGT
GAAGTTCGAGGGCGACACCCTGGTGAACCGCATCGAGCTGAAGGGCATCGACTTCAAGGAGGACGGCAAC
ATCCTGGGGCACAAGCTCGAGTACAACTGGAACAGCCACAACGTCTATATCATGGCCGACAAGCAGAAGA
ACGGCATCAAGGTGAACTTCAAGATCCGCCACAACATCGAGGACGGCAGCGTGCAGCTCGCCGACCACTA
CCAGCAGAACACCCCCATCGGCGACGGCCCCGTGCTGCTGCCCGACAACCACTACCTGAGCACCCAGTCC
AAGCTGAGCAAAGACCCCAACGAGAAGCGCGATCACATGGTCCTGCTGGAGTTCGTGACCGCCGCCGGGA
TCACTCTCGGCATGGACTAAGCGGCCGCGACACTAGATCATAATCAGCCATACCACATTTGTAGAGGTTT
TACTTGCTTTAAAAAACCTCCCACACCTCCCCCTGAACCTGAAACATAAAATGAATGCAATTGTTGTTGT
TAACTTGTTTATTGCAGCTTATAATGGTTACAAATAAAGCAATAGCATCACAAATTTCACAAATAAAGCA
TTTTTTTCACTGCATTCTAGTTGTGGTTTGTCCAAACTCATCAATGTATCTTAACGC
[126 nt withheld, positions 4118-4243]
C
[91 nt withheld, positions 4245-4335]
A
[49 nt withheld, positions 4337-4385]
CCTTTGACGTTGGAGTCCACGTTCTTT
[37 nt withheld, positions 4413-4449]
ACCCTATCTCGGTCTATTCTTTTGATTTATAAGGGATTTTGCCGATTTCGGCCTATTGGTTAAAAAATGA
GCTGATTTAACAAAAATTTAACGCGAATTTTAACAAAATATTAACGCTTACAATTTCCTCTAGATAATAA
TGGTTTCTTAGACGTCAGGTGGCACTTTTCGGGGAAATGTGCGCGGAACCCCTATTTGTTTATTTTTCTA
AATACATTCAAATATGTATCCGCTCATGAGACAATAACCCTGATAAATGCTTCAATAATATTGAAAAAGG
AAGAGTATGAGTATTCAACATTTCCGTGTCGCCCTTATTCCCTTTTTTGCGGCATTTTGCCTTCCTGTTT
TTGCTCACCCAGAAACGCTGGTGAAAGTAAAAGATGCTGAAGATCAGTTGGGTGCACGAGTGGGTTACAT
CGAACTGGATCTCAACAGCGGTAAGATCCTTGAGAGTTTTCGCCCCGAAGAACGTTTTCCAATGATGAGC
ACTTTTAAAGTTCTGCTATGTGGCGCGGTATTATCCCGTATTGACGCCGGGCAAGAGCAACTCGGTCGCC
GCATACACTATTCTCAGAATGACTTGGTTGAGTACTCACCAGTCACAGAAAAGCATCTTACGGATGGCAT
GACAGTAAGAGAATTATGCAGTGCTGCCATAACCATGAGTGATAACACTGCGGCCAACTTACTTCTGACA
ACGATCGGAGGACCGAAGGAGCTAACCGCTTTTTTGCACAACATGGGGGATCATGTAACTCGCCTTGATC
GTTGGGAACCGGAGCTGAATGAAGCCATACCAAACGACGAGCGTGACACCACGATGCCTGTAGCAATGGC
AACAACGTTGCGCAAACTATTAACTGGCGAACTACTTACTCTAGCTTCCCGGCAACAACTGATAGACTGG
ATGGAGGCGGATAAAGTTGCAGGACCACTTCTGCGCTCGGCCCTTCCGGCTGGCTGGTTTATTGCTGATA
AATCTGGAGCCGGTGAGCGTGGGTCTCGCGGTATCATTGCAGCACTGGGGCCAGATGGTAAGCCCTCCCG
TATCGTAGTTATCTACACGACGGGGAGTCAGGCAACTATGGATGAACGAAATAGACAGATCGCTGAGATA
GGTGCCTCACTGATTAAGCATTGGTAACTGTCAGACCAAGTTTACTCATATATACTTTAGATTGATTTAA
AACTTCATTTTTAATTTAAAAGGATCTAGGTGAAGATCCTTTTTGATAATCTCATGACCAAAATCCCTTA
ACGTGAGTTTTCGTTCCACTGAGCGTCAGACCCCGTAGAAAAGATCAAAGGATCTTCTTGAGATCCTTTT
TTTCTGCGCGTAATCTGCTGCTTGCAAACAAAAAAACCACCGCTACCAGCGGTGGTTTGTTTGCCGGATC
AAGAGCTACCAACTCTTTTTCCGAAGGTAACTGGCTTCAGCAGAGCGCAGATACCAAATACTGTTCTTCT
AGTGTAGCCGTAGTTAGGCCACCACTTCAAGAACTCTGTAGCACCGCCTACATACCTCGCTCTGCTAATC
CTGTTACCAGTGGCTGCTGCCAGTGGCGATAAGTCGTGTCTTACCGGGTTGGACTCAAGACGATAGTTAC
CGGATAAGGCGCAGCGGTCGGGCTGAACGGGGGGTTCGTGCACACAGCCCAGCTTGGAGCGAACGACCTA
CACCGAACTGAGATACCTACAGCGTGAGCTATGAGAAAGCGCCACGCTTCCCGAAGGGAGAAAGGCGGAC
AGGTATCCGGTAAGCGGCAGGGTCGGAACAGGAGAGCGCACGAGGGAGCTTCCAGGGGGAAACGCCTGGT
ATCTTTATAGTCCTGTCGGGTTTCGCCACCTCTGACTTGAGCGTCGATTTTTGTGATGCTCGTCAGGGGG
GCGGAGCCTATGGAAAAACGCCAGCAACGCGGCCTTTTTACGGTTCCTGGCCTTTTGCTGGCCTTTTGCT
CACATGGCTCGACAGATCCCCTGCGTTATCCCCTGATTCTGTGGATAACCGTATTACCGCCATGCATTAG
TTA
Features (pLannotate 1.2.2; 13 found; start..end, strand, type, name):
     55..358     +  enhancer       CMV enhancer: human cytomegalovirus immediate early enhancer
    359..562     +  promoter       CMV promoter: human cytomegalovirus (CMV) immediate early promoter
    607..1323    +  CDS            mEGFP: mEGFP is a basic (constitutively fluorescent) green fluorescent protein published in 2002, derived from Aequorea victoria. It has moderate acid sensitivity.
   1324..1344    +  misc_feature   MCS (fragment): multiple cloning site
   1345..3099    +  CDS            CAMK2G: KCC2G_HUMAN - Also known as CAMK, CAMK-II, CAMKG. Experimental evidence at protein level: Swiss-Prot protein existence level 1. Calcium/calmodulin-dependent protein kinase that functions autonomously after Ca(2+)/calmodulin-binding and autophosphorylation, and is involved in sarcoplasmic reticulum Ca(2+) transport in skeletal muscle and may function in dendritic spine and synapse formation and neuronal plasticity. In slow-twitch muscles, is involved in regulation of sarcoplasmic reticulum (SR) Ca(2+) transport and in fast-twitch muscle participates in the control of Ca(2+) release from the SR
   3163..3867    +  CDS            mCitrine: mCitrine is a basic (constitutively fluorescent) yellow fluorescent protein published in 2001, derived from Aequorea victoria.
   3886..3969    +  CDS            large T antigen (fragment): large T antigen from SV40 (simian virus 40)
   3992..4113    +  polyA_signal   SV40 poly(A) signal: SV40 polyadenylation signal
   4120..4548    +  rep_origin     f1 ori (sequence partly withheld): f1 bacteriophage origin of replication; arrow indicates direction of (+) strand synthesis
   4631..4735    +  promoter       AmpR promoter: bla
   4736..5596    +  CDS            AmpR: β-lactamase; bla; confers resistance to ampicillin, carbenicillin, and related antibiotics
   5767..6355    +  rep_origin     ori: high-copy-number ColE1/pMB1/pBR322/pUC origin of replication
   6435..6469    +  rep_origin     RSF ori (fragment): Plasmids containing the RSF 1030 origin of replication can be propagated in E. coli cells that contain additional plasmids with compatible origins.
