[The description below was written by a language model from this plasmid's Addgene catalogue record and pLannotate feature annotations shown in this document.]
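Description:
CMV-mEGFP(A206K)-paCaMKII(C450A)-ShadowG is a mammalian expression plasmid built on a customized backbone and maintained in E. coli at high copy through a ColE1/pUC-type origin with ampicillin selection (β-lactamase under its own promoter). An f1 phage origin is also present. The table lists no mammalian selection marker, which suggests transient transfection use. The catalogue insert size of 6472 bp is nearly the same as the full 6,482 nt sequenced plasmid, so it appears to describe the whole construct rather than the insert alone.

The payload is a single fusion open reading frame driven by the human cytomegalovirus immediate-early enhancer and promoter and terminated by an SV40 polyadenylation signal. Monomeric EGFP carrying the A206K mutation sits at the N-terminus, joined through a short multiple-cloning-site remnant to photoactivatable CaMKII (paCaMKII) with a C450A substitution, and ShadowG is fused at the C-terminus. The automated annotation labels the kinase segment by similarity to human CAMK2G and the C-terminal protein as mCitrine. The catalogue, however, gives the insert as rat plus synthetic sequence and the tag as ShadowG, a dim yellow-fluorescent-protein derivative generally used as a FRET acceptor, so these labels are best read as closest-homologue matches. The record does not explain the photosensitive element or the effect of C450A.

Flanking the kinase with a fluorescent donor and a dark acceptor makes the protein an intramolecular FRET reporter, which fits the stated purpose of measuring structural change of paCaMKII in mammalian cells. The depositor notes it was tested only in HeLa cells, not in neurons.
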