Addgene plasmid #167479: CMV-mEGFP(A206K)-paCaMKII(C450A)-ShadowG
Purpose: Expresses paCaMKII in mammalian cells to measure structural change of paCaMKII.
Depositing lab: Hideji Murakoshi. Depositing organization: National Institute for Physiological Sciences. Publication: Photoactivatable CaMKII induces synaptic plasticity in single synapses. Shibata ACE, Ueda HH, Eto K, Onda M, Sato A, Ohba T, Nabekura J, Murakoshi H. Nat Commun. 2021 Feb 2;12(1):751. doi: 10.1038/s41467-021-21025-6. PubMed 33531495.
Backbone
  Vector backbone: Customized Vector
  Vector type: Mammalian Expression
Growth in bacteria
  Bacterial resistance: Ampicillin, 100 μg/mL
  Growth temperature: 37°C
  Growth strain: DH5alpha
  Copy number: High Copy
Gene/Insert
  Gene/Insert name: mEGFP(A206K)-paCaMKII(C450A)-ShadowG
  Species: R. norvegicus (rat), Synthetic
  Insert size (bp): 6472
  Promoter: CMV
  Tag / fusion protein: mEGFP(A206K) (N terminal on insert); ShadowG (C terminal on insert)
  Cloning method: Restriction Enzyme; 5′ cloning site AgeI (destroyed during cloning); 3′ cloning site NotI (unknown if destroyed)
  Sequencing primers: 5′ Unknown
Terms and licenses: Academic/Nonprofit Terms; Industry Terms: Not Available to Industry
Depositor comments: Only tested in HeLa cells, but not in neurons.
How to cite: CMV-mEGFP(A206K)-paCaMKII(C450A)-ShadowG was a gift from Hideji Murakoshi (Addgene plasmid # 167479 ; http://n2t.net/addgene:167479 ; RRID:Addgene_167479)
